>Addgene plasmid #146474 | pEYFP-N1-HsSmg5_H | addgene full sequence | sequence record 474973 | Addgene NGS Result
TAGTTATTAATAGTAATCAATTACGGGGTCATTAGTTCATAGCCCATATATGGAGTTCCGCGTTACATAA
CTTACGGTAAATGGCCCGCCTGGCTGACCGCCCAACGACCCCCGCCCATTGACGTCAATAATGACGTATG
TTCCCATAGTAACGCCAATAGGGACTTTCCATTGACGTCAATGGGTGGAGTATTTACGGTAAACTGCCCA
CTTGGCAGTACATCAAGTGTATCATATGCCAAGTACGCCCCCTATTGACGTCAATGACGGTAAATGGCCC
GCCTGGCATTATGCCCAGTACATGACCTTATGGGACTTTCCTACTTGGCAGTACATCTACGTATTAGTCA
TCGCTATTACCATGGTGATGCGGTTTTGGCAGTACATCAATGGGCGTGGATAGCGGTTTGACTCACGGGG
ATTTCCAAGTCTCCACCCCATTGACGTCAATGGGAGTTTGTTTTGGCACCAAAATCAACGGGACTTTCCA
AAATGTCGTAACAACTCCGCCCCATTGACGCAAATGGGCGGTAGGCGTGTACGGTGGGAGGTCTATATAA
GCAGAGCTGGTTTAGTGAACCGTCAGATCCGCTAGCGCTACCGGACTCAGATCTCGAGCTCAAGCTTCGA
ATTCGCAACATGAGCCAAGGCCCCCCCACAGGGGAGAGCAGCGAGCCCGAAGCAAAAGTCCTCCACACTA
AGCGGCTTTACCGGGCTGTGGTGGAGGCTGTGCATCGACTTGACCTCATCCTTTGCAACAAAACTGCTTA
TCAAGAAGTATTCAAACCAGAAAACATTAGCCTGAGGAACAAGCTGCGTGAGCTCTGCGTCAAGCTTATG
TTCCTGCACCCAGTGGACTATGGGAGAAAGGCTGAGGAGCTGCTGTGGAGAAGGGTATACTATGAAGTTA
TCCAGCTTATCAAGACTAACAAAAAGCACATCCACAGCCGGAGCACTTTGGAATGTGCCTACAGGACGCA
CCTGGTTGCTGGTATTGGCTTCTACCAGCATCTCCTTCTCTATATCCAGTCCCACTACCAGCTGGAACTG
CAGTGCTGCATCGACTGGACCCATGTCACTGACCCCCTCATAGGATGCAAGAAGCCAGTGTCTGCCTCAG
GGAAGGAGATGGATTGGGCACAGATGGCATGTCACCGATGTCTGGTGTATCTGGGGGATTTGTCCCGATA
TCAGAATGAATTAGCTGGCGTAGATACCGAGCTGCTAGCCGAGAGATTTTACTACCAAGCCCTGTCAGTA
GCTCCTCAGATTGGAATGCCCTTCAATCAGCTGGGCACCCTGGCAGGCAGCAAGTACTATAATGTGGAAG
CCATGTATTGCTACCTGCGCTGCATCCAGTCAGAAGTGTCCTTTGAGGGAGCCTATGGGAACCTCAAGCG
GCTGTATGACAAGGCAGCCAAAATGTACCACCAACTGAAGAAGTGTGAGACTCGGAAACTGTCTCCTGGC
AAAAAGCGATGTAAAGACATTAAAAGGTTGCTAGTGAACTTTATGTATCTGCAAAGCCTCCTACAGCCCA
AAAGCAGCTCCGTGGACTCAGAGCTGACCTCACTTTGCCAGTCAGTCCTGGAGGACTTCAACCTCTGCCT
CTTCTACCCGCCCTCCTCACCCAACCTCAGCCTGGCCAGTGAGGATGAGGAGGAGTATGAGAGTGGATAT
GCTTTCCTCCCGGACCTTCTCATCTTTCAAATGGTCATCATCCGCCTTATGTGTGTGCACAGCTTGGAGA
GAGCAGGATCCAAGCAGTACAGTGCAGCCATTGCCTTCACCCTGGCCCTCTTTTCCCACCTCGTCAATCA
TGTCAACATACGGCTGCAGGCTGAGCTGGAAGAGGGCGAGAATCCCGTCCCGGCATTCCAGAGTGATGGC
ACAGATGAACCAGAGTCCAAGGAACCTGTGGAGAAAGAGGAGGAGCCAGATCCTGAGCCTCCTCCTGTAA
CACCCCAAGTGGGTGAGGGCAGAAAGAGCCGTAAGTTCTCTCGCCTCTCCTGTCTCCGCCGTCGCCGCCA
CCCACCCAAAGTTGGTGATGACAGTGACCTGAGTGAAGGCTTTGAATCGGACTCAAGCCATGACTCAGCC
CGGGCCAGTGAGGGCTCAGACAGTGGCTCTGACAAGAGTCTTGAAGGTGGGGGAACGGCCTTTGATGCTG
AAACGGACTCGGAAATGAATAGCCAGGAGTCCCGATCAGACTTGGAAGATATGGAGGAAGAGGAGGGGAC
ACGGTCACCAACCCTGGAGCCCCCTCGGGGCAGATCAGAGGCTCCCGATTCCCTCAATGGCCCACTGGGC
CCCAGTGAGGCTAGCATTGCCAGCAATCTACAAGCCATGTCCACCCAGATGTTCCAGACTAAGCGCTGCT
TCCGACTGGCCCCCACCTTTAGCAACCTGCTCCTCCAGCCCACCACCAACCCTCATACCTCGGCCAGCCA
CAGGCCTTGCGTCAATGGGGATGTAGACAAGCCTTCAGAGCCAGCCTCTGAGGAGGGCTCTGAGTCGGAG
GGGAGTGAGTCCAGTGGACGCTCCTGTCGGAATGAGCGCAGCATCCAGGAGAAGCTTCAGGTCCTGATGG
CCGAAGGTCTGCTTCCTGCTGTGAAAGTCTTCCTGGACTGGCTTCGGACCAACCCCGACCTCATCATCGT
GTGTGCGCAGAGCTCTCAAAGTCTGTGGAACCGCCTGTCTGTGTTGCTGAATCTGTTGCCTGCTGCTGGT
GAACTCCAGGAGTCTGGCCTGGCCTTGTGTCCTGAGGTCCAAGATCTTCTTGAAGGTTGTGAACTGCCTG
ACCTCCCCTCTAGCCTTCTGCTCCCAGAGGACATGGCTCTTCGTAACCTGCCCCCGCTCCGAGCTGCCCA
CAGACGCTTTAACTTTGACACGGATCGGCCCCTGCTCAGCACCTTAGAGGAGTCAGTGGTGCGCATCTGC
TGCATCCGCAGCTTTGGTCATTTCATCGCCCGCCTGCAAGGCAGCATCCTGCAGTTCAACCCAGAGGTTG
GCATCTTCGTCAGCATTGCCCAGTCTGAGCAGGAGAGCCTGCTGCAGCAGGCCCAGGCACAGTTCCGAAT
GGCACAGGAGGAAGCTCGTCGGAACAGGCTCATGAGAGACATGGCTCAGCTACGACTTCAGCTCGAAGTG
TCTCAGCTGGAGGGCAGCCTGCAGCAGCCCAAGGCCCAGTCAGCCATGTCTCCCTACCTCGTCCCTGACA
CCCAGGCCCTCTGCCACCATCTCCCTGTCATCCGCCAACTGGCCACCAGTGGCCGCTTCATTGTCATCAT
CCCAAGGACAGTGATCGATGGCCTGGATTTGCTGAAGAAGGAACACCCAGGGGCCCGGGATGGGATTCGG
TACCTGGAGGCAGAGTTTAAAAAAGGAAACAGGTACATTCGCTGCCAGAAAGAGGTGGGAAAGAGCTTTG
AGCGGCATAAGCTGAAGAGGCAGGATGCAGATGCCTGGACTCTCTATAAGATCCTAGACAGCTGCAAACA
GCTGACTCTGGCCCAGGGGGCAGGTGAGGAGGATCCGAGTGGCATGGTGACCATCATCACAGGCCTTCCA
CTGGACAACCCCAGCGTGCTTTCAGGCCCCATGCAGGCAGCCCTGCAGGCCGCTGCCCACGCCAGTGTGG
ACATCAAGAATGTTCTGGACTTCTACAAGCAGTGGAAGGAAATTGGTACGTCGACGGTACCGCGGGCCCG
GGATCCACCGGTCGCCACCATGGTGAGCAAGGGCGAGGAGCTGTTCACCGGGGTGGTGCCCATCCTGGTC
GAGCTGGACGGCGACGTAAACGGCCACAAGTTCAGCGTGTCCGGCGAGGGCGAGGGCGATGCCACCTACG
GCAAGCTGACCCTGAAGTTCATCTGCACCACCGGCAAGCTGCCCGTGCCCTGGCCCACCCTCGTGACCAC
CTTCGGCTACGGCCTGCAGTGCTTCGCCCGCTACCCCGACCACATGAAGCAGCACGACTTCTTCAAGTCC
GCCATGCCCGAAGGCTACGTCCAGGAGCGCACCATCTTCTTCAAGGACGACGGCAACTACAAGACCCGCG
CCGAGGTGAAGTTCGAGGGCGACACCCTGGTGAACCGCATCGAGCTGAAGGGCATCGACTTCAAGGAGGA
CGGCAACATCCTGGGGCACAAGCTGGAGTACAACTACAACAGCCACAACGTCTATATCATGGCCGACAAG
CAGAAGAACGGCATCAAGGTGAACTTCAAGATCCGCCACAACATCGAGGACGGCAGCGTGCAGCTCGCCG
ACCACTACCAGCAGAACACCCCCATCGGCGACGGCCCCGTGCTGCTGCCCGACAACCACTACCTGAGCTA
CCAGTCCGCCCTGAGCAAAGACCCCAACGAGAAGCGCGATCACATGGTCCTGCTGGAGTTCGTGACCGCC
GCCGGGATCACTCTCGGCATGGACGAGCTGTACAAGTAAAGCGGCCGCGACTCTAGATCATAATCAGCCA
TACCACATTTGTAGAGGTTTTACTTGCTTTAAAAAACCTCCCACACCTCCCCCTGAACCTGAAACATAAA
ATGAATGCAATTGTTGTTGTTAACTTGTTTATTGCAGCTTATAATGGTTACAAATAAAGCAATAGCATCA
CAAATTTCACAAATAAAGCATTTTTTTCACTGCATTCTAGTTGTGGTTTGTCCAAACTCATCAATGTATC
TTAAGGCGTAAATTGTAAGCGTTAATATTTTGTTAAAATTCGCGTTAAATTTTTGTTAAATCAGCTCATT
TTTTAACCAATAGGCCGAAATCGGCAAAATCCCTTATAAATCAAAAGAATAGACCGAGATAGGGT
[37 nt withheld, positions 4826-4862]
AAAGAACGTGGACTCCAACGTCAAAGG
[49 nt withheld, positions 4890-4938]
T
[91 nt withheld, positions 4940-5030]
G
[124 nt withheld, positions 5032-5155]
CAGGTGGCACTTTTCGGGGAAATGTGCGCGGAACCCCTATTTGTTTATTTTTCTAAATACATTCAAATAT
GTATCCGCTCATGAGACAATAACCCTGATAAATGCTTCAATAATATTGAAAAAGGAAGAGTCCTGAGGCG
GAAAGAACCAGCTGTGGAATGTGTGTCAGTTAGGGTGTGGAAAGTCCCCAGGCTCCCCAGCAGGCAGAAG
TATGCAAAGCATGCATCTCAATTAGTCAGCAACCAGGTGTGGAAAGTCCCCAGGCTCCCCAGCAGGCAGA
AGTATGCAAAGCATGCATCTCAATTAGTCAGCAACCATAGTCCCGCCCCTAACTCCGCCCATCCCGCCCC
TAACTCCGCCCAGTTCCGCCCATTCTCCGCCCCATGGCTGACTAATTTTTTTTATTTATGCAGAGGCCGA
GGCCGCCTCGGCCTCTGAGCTATTCCAGAAGTAGTGAGGAGGCTTTTTTGGAGGCCTAGGCTTTTGCAAA
GATCGATCAAGAGACAGGATGAGGATCGTTTCGCATGATTGAACAAGATGGATTGCACGCAGGTTCTCCG
GCCGCTTGGGTGGAGAGGCTATTCGGCTATGACTGGGCACAACAGACAATCGGCTGCTCTGATGCCGCCG
TGTTCCGGCTGTCAGCGCAGGGGCGCCCGGTTCTTTTTGTCAAGACCGACCTGTCCGGTGCCCTGAATGA
ACTGCAAGACGAGGCAGCGCGGCTATCGTGGCTGGCCACGACGGGCGTTCCTTGCGCAGCTGTGCTCGAC
GTTGTCACTGAAGCGGGAAGGGACTGGCTGCTATTGGGCGAAGTGCCGGGGCAGGATCTCCTGTCATCTC
ACCTTGCTCCTGCCGAGAAAGTATCCATCATGGCTGATGCAATGCGGCGGCTGCATACGCTTGATCCGGC
TACCTGCCCATTCGACCACCAAGCGAAACATCGCATCGAGCGAGCACGTACTCGGATGGAAGCCGGTCTT
GTCGATCAGGATGATCTGGACGAAGAGCATCAGGGGCTCGCGCCAGCCGAACTGTTCGCCAGGCTCAAGG
CGAGCATGCCCGACGGCGAGGATCTCGTCGTGACCCATGGCGATGCCTGCTTGCCGAATATCATGGTGGA
AAATGGCCGCTTTTCTGGATTCATCGACTGTGGCCGGCTGGGTGTGGCGGACCGCTATCAGGACATAGCG
TTGGCTACCCGTGATATTGCTGAAGAGCTTGGCGGCGAATGGGCTGACCGCTTCCTCGTGCTTTACGGTA
TCGCCGCTCCCGATTCGCAGCGCATCGCCTTCTATCGCCTTCTTGACGAGTTCTTCTGAGCGGGACTCTG
GGGTTCGAAATGACCGACCAAGCGACGCCCAACCTGCCATCACGAGATTTCGATTCCACCGCCGCCTTCT
ATGAAAGGTTGGGCTTCGGAATCGTTTTCCGGGACGCCGGCTGGATGATCCTCCAGCGCGGGGATCTCAT
GCTGGAGTTCTTCGCCCACCCTAGGGGGAGGCTAACTGAAACACGGAAGGAGACAATACCGGAAGGAACC
CGCGCTATGACGGCAATAAAAAGACAGAATAAAACGCACGGTGTTGGGTCGTTTGTTCATAAACGCGGGG
TTCGGTCCCAGGGCTGGCACTCTGTCGATACCCCACCGAGACCCCATTGGGGCCAATACGCCCGCGTTTC
TTCCTTTTCCCCACCCCACCCCCCAAGTTCGGGTGAAGGCCCAGGGCTCGCAGCCAACGTCGGGGCGGCA
GGCCCTGCCATAGCCTCAGGTTACTCATATATACTTTAGATTGATTTAAAACTTCATTTTTAATTTAAAA
GGATCTAGGTGAAGATCCTTTTTGATAATCTCATGACCAAAATCCCTTAACGTGAGTTTTCGTTCCACTG
AGCGTCAGACCCCGTAGAAAAGATCAAAGGATCTTCTTGAGATCCTTTTTTTCTGCGCGTAATCTGCTGC
TTGCAAACAAAAAAACCACCGCTACCAGCGGTGGTTTGTTTGCCGGATCAAGAGCTACCAACTCTTTTTC
CGAAGGTAACTGGCTTCAGCAGAGCGCAGATACCAAATACTGTTCTTCTAGTGTAGCCGTAGTTAGGCCA
CCACTTCAAGAACTCTGTAGCACCGCCTACATACCTCGCTCTGCTAATCCTGTTACCAGTGGCTGCTGCC
AGTGGCGATAAGTCGTGTCTTACCGGGTTGGACTCAAGACGATAGTTACCGGATAAGGCGCAGCGGTCGG
GCTGAACGGGGGGTTCGTGCACACAGCCCAGCTTGGAGCGAACGACCTACACCGAACTGAGATACCTACA
GCGTGAGCTATGAGAAAGCGCCACGCTTCCCGAAGGGAGAAAGGCGGACAGGTATCCGGTAAGCGGCAGG
GTCGGAACAGGAGAGCGCACGAGGGAGCTTCCAGGGGGAAACGCCTGGTATCTTTATAGTCCTGTCGGGT
TTCGCCACCTCTGACTTGAGCGTCGATTTTTGTGATGCTCGTCAGGGGGGCGGAGCCTATGGAAAAACGC
CAGCAACGCGGCCTTTTTACGGTTCCTGGCCTTTTGCTGGCCTTTTGCTCACATGTTCTTTCCTGCGTTA
TCCCCTGATTCTGTGGATAACCGTATTACCGCCATGCAT
Features (pLannotate 1.2.2; 16 found; start..end, strand, type, name):
     61..364     +  enhancer       CMV enhancer: human cytomegalovirus immediate early enhancer
    365..568     +  promoter       CMV promoter: human cytomegalovirus (CMV) immediate early promoter
    591..634     +  misc_feature   MCS (fragment): multiple cloning site
    640..3687    +  CDS            SMG5: SMG5_HUMAN - Also known as EST1B, KIAA1089. Experimental evidence at protein level: Swiss-Prot protein existence level 1. Plays a role in nonsense-mediated mRNA decay. Does not have RNase activity by itself. Promotes dephosphorylation of UPF1. Together with SMG7 is thought to provide a link to the mRNA degradation machinery involving exonucleolytic pathways, and to serve as an adapter for UPF1 to protein phosphatase 2A (PP2A), thereby triggering UPF1 dephosphorylation. Necessary for TERT activity. From Homo sapiens (Human).
   3690..3722    +  misc_feature   MCS (fragment): multiple cloning site
   3730..4449    +  CDS            EYFP: enhanced YFP mammalian codon-optimized
   4466..4549    +  CDS            large T antigen (fragment): large T antigen from SV40 (simian virus 40)
   4572..4693    +  polyA_signal   SV40 poly(A) signal: SV40 polyadenylation signal
   4727..5155    -  rep_origin     f1 ori (sequence partly withheld): f1 bacteriophage origin of replication; arrow indicates direction of (+) strand synthesis
   5182..5286    +  promoter       AmpR promoter: bla
   5288..5645    +  promoter       SV40 promoter: SV40 enhancer and early promoter
   5680..6474    +  CDS            NeoR/KanR: aminoglycoside phosphotransferase from Tn5; aph(3')-II (or nptII); confers resistance to neomycin, kanamycin, and G418 (Geneticin®)
   6495..6647    +  CDS            ble (fragment): BLE_KLEPN - Experimental evidence at protein level: Swiss-Prot protein existence level 1. Binding protein with a strong affinity to the bleomycin family of antibiotics. Binds to CL990; an antimitotic-antibiotic compound. From Klebsiella pneumoniae.
   6706..6753    +  polyA_signal   HSV TK poly(A) signal: herpes simplex virus thymidine kinase polyadenylation signal (Cole and Stacy, 1985)
   6844..6860    -  polyA_signal   bGH poly(A) signal (fragment): bovine growth hormone polyadenylation signal
   7082..7670    +  rep_origin     ori: high-copy-number ColE1/pMB1/pBR322/pUC origin of replication
