>Addgene plasmid #146474 | pEYFP-N1-HsSmg5_H | analyzer sequence | sequence record 288919
TAGTTATTAATAGTAATCAATTACGGGGTCATTAGTTCATAGCCCATATATGGAGTTCCGCGTTACATAA
CTTACGGTAAATGGCCCGCCTGGCTGACCGCCCAACGACCCCCGCCCATTGACGTCAATAATGACGTATG
TTCCCATAGTAACGCCAATAGGGACTTTCCATTGACGTCAATGGGTGGAGTATTTACGGTAAACTGCCCA
CTTGGCAGTACATCAAGTGTATCATATGCCAAGTACGCCCCCTATTGACGTCAATGACGGTAAATGGCCC
GCCTGGCATTATGCCCAGTACATGACCTTATGGGACTTTCCTACTTGGCAGTACATCTACGTATTAGTCA
TCGCTATTACCATGGTGATGCGGTTTTGGCAGTACATCAATGGGCGTGGATAGCGGTTTGACTCACGGGG
ATTTCCAAGTCTCCACCCCATTGACGTCAATGGGAGTTTGTTTTGGCACCAAAATCAACGGGACTTTCCA
AAATGTCGTAACAACTCCGCCCCATTGACGCAAATGGGCGGTAGGCGTGTACGGTGGGAGGTCTATATAA
GCAGAGCTGGTTTAGTGAACCGTCAGATCCGCTAGCGCTACCGGACTCAGATCTCGAGCTCAAGCTTCGA
ATTCGCAACATGAGCCAAGGCCCCCCCACAGGGGAGAGCAGCGAGCCCGAAGCAAAAGTCCTCCACACTA
AGCGGCTTTACCGGGCTGTGGTGGAGGCTGTGCATCGACTTGACCTCATCCTTTGCAACAAAACTGCTTA
TCAAGAAGTATTCAAACCAGAAAACATTAGCCTGAGGAACAAGCTGCGTGAGCTCTGCGTCAAGCTTATG
TTCCTGCACCCAGTGGACTATGGGAGAAAGGCTGAGGAGCTGCTGTGGAGAAGGGTATACTATGAAGTTA
TCCAGCTTATCAAGACTAACAAAAAGCACATCCACAGCCGGAGCACTTTGGAATGTGCCTACAGGACGCA
CCTGGTTGCTGGTATTGGCTTCTACCAGCATCTCCTTCTCTATATCCAGTCCCACTACCAGCTGGAACTG
CAGTGCTGCATCGACTGGACCCATGTCACTGACCCCCTCATAGGATGCAAGAAGCCAGTGTCTGCCTCAG
GGAAGGAGATGGATTGGGCACAGATGGCATGTCACCGATGTCTGGTGTATCTGGGGGATTTGTCCCGATA
TCAGAATGAATTAGCTGGCGTAGATACCGAGCTGCTAGCCGAGAGATTTTACTACCAAGCCCTGTCAGTA
GCTCCTCAGATTGGAATGCCCTTCAATCAGCTGGGCACCCTGGCAGGCAGCAAGTACTATAATGTGGAAG
CCATGTATTGCTACCTGCGCTGCATCCAGTCAGAAGTGTCCTTTGAGGGAGCCTATGGGAACCTCAAGCG
GCTGTATGACAAGGCAGCCAAAATGTACCACCAACTGAAGAAGTGTGAGACTCGGAAACTGTCTCCTGGC
AAAAAGCGATGTAAAGACATTAAAAGGTTGCTAGTGAACTTTATGTATCTGCAAAGCCTCCTACAGCCCA
AAAGCAGCTCCGTGGACTCAGAGCTGACCTCACTTTGCCAGTCAGTCCTGGAGGACTTCAACCTCTGCCT
CTTCTACCCGCCCTCCTCACCCAACCTCAGCCTGGCCAGTGAGGATGAGGAGGAGTATGAGAGTGGATAT
GCTTTCCTCCCGGACCTTCTCATCTTTCAAATGGTCATCATCCGCCTTATGTGTGTGCACAGCTTGGAGA
GAGCAGGATCCAAGCAGTACAGTGCAGCCATTGCCTTCACCCTGGCCCTCTTTTCCCACCTCGTCAATCA
TGTCAACATACGGCTGCAGGCTGAGCTGGAAGAGGGCGAGAATCCCGTCCCGGCATTCCAGAGTGATGGC
ACAGATGAACCAGAGTCCAAGGAACCTGTGGAGAAAGAGGAGGAGCCAGATCCTGAGCCTCCTCCTGTAA
CACCCCAAGTGGGTGAGGGCAGAAAGAGCCGTAAGTTCTCTCGCCTCTCCTGTCTCCGCCGTCGCCGCCA
CCCACCCAAAGTTGGTGATGACAGTGACCTGAGTGAAGGCTTTGAATCGGACTCAAGCCATGACTCAGCC
CGGGCCAGTGAGGGCTCAGACAGTGGCTCTGACAAGAGTCTTGAAGGTGGGGGAACGGCCTTTGATGCTG
AAACGGACTCGGAAATGAATAGCCAGGAGTCCCGATCAGACTTGGAAGATATGGAGGAAGAGGAGGGGAC
ACGGTCACCAACCCTGGAGCCCCCTCGGGGCAGATCAGAGGCTCCCGATTCCCTCAATGGCCCACTGGGC
CCCAGTGAGGCTAGCATTGCCAGCAATCTACAAGCCATGTCCACCCAGATGTTCCAGACTAAGCGCTGCT
TCCGACTGGCCCCCACCTTTAGCAACCTGCTCCTCCAGCCCACCACCAACCCTCATACCTCGGCCAGCCA
CAGGCCTTGCGTCAATGGGGATGTAGACAAGCCTTCAGAGCCAGCCTCTGAGGAGGGCTCTGAGTCGGAG
GGGAGTGAGTCCAGTGGACGCTCCTGTCGGAATGAGCGCAGCATCCAGGAGAAGCTTCAGGTCCTGATGG
CCGAAGGTCTGCTTCCTGCTGTGAAAGTCTTCCTGGACTGGCTTCGGACCAACCCCGACCTCATCATCGT
GTGTGCGCAGAGCTCTCAAAGTCTGTGGAACCGCCTGTCTGTGTTGCTGAATCTGTTGCCTGCTGCTGGT
GAACTCCAGGAGTCTGGCCTGGCCTTGTGTCCTGAGGTCCAAGATCTTCTTGAAGGTTGTGAACTGCCTG
ACCTCCCCTCTAGCCTTCTGCTCCCAGAGGACATGGCTCTTCGTAACCTGCCCCCGCTCCGAGCTGCCCA
CAGACGCTTTAACTTTGACACGGATCGGCCCCTGCTCAGCACCTTAGAGGAGTCAGTGGTGCGCATCTGC
TGCATCCGCAGCTTTGGTCATTTCATCGCCCGCCTGCAAGGCAGCATCCTGCAGTTCAACCCAGAGGTTG
GCATCTTCGTCAGCATTGCCCAGTCTGAGCAGGAGAGCCTGCTGCAGCAGGCCCAGGCACAGTTCCGAAT
GGCACAGGAGGAAGCTCGTCGGAACAGGCTCATGAGAGACATGGCTCAGCTACGACTTCAGCTCGAAGTG
TCTCAGCTGGAGGGCAGCCTGCAGCAGCCCAAGGCCCAGTCAGCCATGTCTCCCTACCTCGTCCCTGACA
CCCAGGCCCTCTGCCACCATCTCCCTGTCATCCGCCAACTGGCCACCAGTGGCCGCTTCATTGTCATCAT
CCCAAGGACAGTGATCGATGGCCTGGATTTGCTGAAGAAGGAACACCCAGGGGCCCGGGATGGGATTCGG
TACCTGGAGGCAGAGTTTAAAAAAGGAAACAGGTACATTCGCTGCCAGAAAGAGGTGGGAAAGAGCTTTG
AGCGGCATAAGCTGAAGAGGCAGGATGCAGATGCCTGGACTCTCTATAAGATCCTAGACAGCTGCAAACA
GCTGACTCTGGCCCAGGGGGCAGGTGAGGAGGATCCGAGTGGCATGGTGACCATCATCACAGGCCTTCCA
CTGGACAACCCCAGCGTGCTTTCAGGCCCCATGCAGGCAGCCCTGCAGGCCGCTGCCCACGCCAGTGTGG
ACATCAAGAATGTTCTGGACTTCTACAAGCAGTGGAAGGAAATTGGTACGTCGACGGTACCGCGGGCCCG
GGATCCACCGGTCGCCACCATGGTGAGCAAGGGCGAGGAGCTGTTCACCGGGGTGGTGCCCATCCTGGTC
GAGCTGGACGGCGACGTAAACGGCCACAAGTTCAGCGTGTCCGGCGAGGGCGAGGGCGATGCCACCTACG
GCAAGCTGACCCTGAAGTTCATCTGCACCACCGGCAAGCTGCCCGTGCCCTGGCCCACCCTCGTGACCAC
CTTCGGCTACGGCCTGCAGTGCTTCGCCCGCTACCCCGACCACATGAAGCAGCACGACTTCTTCAAGTCC
GCCATGCCCGAAGGCTACGTCCAGGAGCGCACCATCTTCTTCAAGGACGACGGCAACTACAAGACCCGCG
CCGAGGTGAAGTTCGAGGGCGACACCCTGGTGAACCGCATCGAGCTGAAGGGCATCGACTTCAAGGAGGA
CGGCAACATCCTGGGGCACAAGCTGGAGTACAACTACAACAGCCACAACGTCTATATCATGGCCGACAAG
CAGAAGAACGGCATCAAGGTGAACTTCAAGATCCGCCACAACATCGAGGACGGCAGCGTGCAGCTCGCCG
ACCACTACCAGCAGAACACCCCCATCGGCGACGGCCCCGTGCTGCTGCCCGACAACCACTACCTGAGCTA
CCAGTCCGCCCTGAGCAAAGACCCCAACGAGAAGCGCGATCACATGGTCCTGCTGGAGTTCGTGACCGCC
GCCGGGATCACTCTCGGCATGGACGAGCTGTACAAGTAAAGCGGCCGCGACTCTAGATCATAATCAGCCA
TACCACATTTGTAGAGGTTTTACTTGCTTTAAAAAACCTCCCACACCTCCCCCTGAACCTGAAACATAAA
ATGAATGCAATTGTTGTTGTTAACTTGTTTATTGCAGCTTATAATGGTTACAAATAAAGCAATAGCATCA
CAAATTTCACAAATAAAGCATTTTTTTCACTGCATTCTAGTTGTGGTTTGTCCAAACTCATCAATGTATC
TTAAGGCGTAAATTGTAAGCGTTAATATTTTGTTAAAATTCGCGTTAAATTTTTGTTAAATCAGCTCATT
TTTTAACCAATAGGCCGAAATCGGCAAAATCCCTTATAAATCAAAAGAATAGACCGAGATAGGGT
[37 nt withheld, positions 4826-4862]
AAAGAACGTGGACTCCAACGTCAAAGG
[49 nt withheld, positions 4890-4938]
T
[91 nt withheld, positions 4940-5030]
G
[124 nt withheld, positions 5032-5155]
CAGGTGGCACTTTTCGGGGAAATGTGCGCGGAACCCCTATTTGTTTATTTTTCTAAATACATTCAAATAT
GTATCCGCTCATGAGACAATAACCCTGATAAATGCTTCAATAATATTGAAAAAGGAAGAGTCCTGAGGCG
GAAAGAACCAGCTGTGGAATGTGTGTCAGTTAGGGTGTGGAAAGTCCCCAGGCTCCCCAGCAGGCAGAAG
TATGCAAAGCATGCATCTCAATTAGTCAGCAACCAGGTGTGGAAAGTCCCCAGGCTCCCCAGCAGGCAGA
AGTATGCAAAGCATGCATCTCAATTAGTCAGCAACCATAGTCCCGCCCCTAACTCCGCCCATCCCGCCCC
TAACTCCGCCCAGTTCCGCCCATTCTCCGCCCCATGGCTGACTAATTTTTTTTATTTATGCAGAGGCCGA
GGCCGCCTCGGCCTCTGAGCTATTCCAGAAGTAGTGAGGAGGCTTTTTTGGAGGCCTAGGCTTTTGCAAA
GATCGATCAAGAGACAGGATGAGGATCGTTTCGCATGATTGAACAAGATGGATTGCACGCAGGTTCTCCG
GCCGCTTGGGTGGAGAGGCTATTCGGCTATGACTGGGCACAACAGACAATCGGCTGCTCTGATGCCGCCG
TGTTCCGGCTGTCAGCGCAGGGGCGCCCGGTTCTTTTTGTCAAGACCGACCTGTCCGGTGCCCTGAATGA
ACTGCAAGACGAGGCAGCGCGGCTATCGTGGCTGGCCACGACGGGCGTTCCTTGCGCAGCTGTGCTCGAC
GTTGTCACTGAAGCGGGAAGGGACTGGCTGCTATTGGGCGAAGTGCCGGGGCAGGATCTCCTGTCATCTC
ACCTTGCTCCTGCCGAGAAAGTATCCATCATGGCTGATGCAATGCGGCGGCTGCATACGCTTGATCCGGC
TACCTGCCCATTCGACCACCAAGCGAAACATCGCATCGAGCGAGCACGTACTCGGATGGAAGCCGGTCTT
GTCGATCAGGATGATCTGGACGAAGAGCATCAGGGGCTCGCGCCAGCCGAACTGTTCGCCAGGCTCAAGG
CGAGCATGCCCGACGGCGAGGATCTCGTCGTGACCCATGGCGATGCCTGCTTGCCGAATATCATGGTGGA
AAATGGCCGCTTTTCTGGATTCATCGACTGTGGCCGGCTGGGTGTGGCGGACCGCTATCAGGACATAGCG
TTGGCTACCCGTGATATTGCTGAAGAGCTTGGCGGCGAATGGGCTGACCGCTTCCTCGTGCTTTACGGTA
TCGCCGCTCCCGATTCGCAGCGCATCGCCTTCTATCGCCTTCTTGACGAGTTCTTCTGAGCGGGACTCTG
GGGTTCGAAATGACCGACCAAGCGACGCCCAACCTGCCATCACGAGATTTCGATTCCACCGCCGCCTTCT
ATGAAAGGTTGGGCTTCGGAATCGTTTTCCGGGACGCCGGCTGGATGATCCTCCAGCGCGGGGATCTCAT
GCTGGAGTTCTTCGCCCACCCTAGGGGGAGGCTAACTGAAACACGGAAGGAGACAATACCGGAAGGAACC
CGCGCTATGACGGCAATAAAAAGACAGAATAAAACGCACGGTGTTGGGTCGTTTGTTCATAAACGCGGGG
TTCGGTCCCAGGGCTGGCACTCTGTCGATACCCCACCGAGACCCCATTGGGGCCAATACGCCCGCGTTTC
TTCCTTTTCCCCACCCCACCCCCCAAGTTCGGGTGAAGGCCCAGGGCTCGCAGCCAACGTCGGGGCGGCA
GGCCCTGCCATAGCCTCAGGTTACTCATATATACTTTAGATTGATTTAAAACTTCATTTTTAATTTAAAA
GGATCTAGGTGAAGATCCTTTTTGATAATCTCATGACCAAAATCCCTTAACGTGAGTTTTCGTTCCACTG
AGCGTCAGACCCCGTAGAAAAGATCAAAGGATCTTCTTGAGATCCTTTTTTTCTGCGCGTAATCTGCTGC
TTGCAAACAAAAAAACCACCGCTACCAGCGGTGGTTTGTTTGCCGGATCAAGAGCTACCAACTCTTTTTC
CGAAGGTAACTGGCTTCAGCAGAGCGCAGATACCAAATACTGTCCTTCTAGTGTAGCCGTAGTTAGGCCA
CCACTTCAAGAACTCTGTAGCACCGCCTACATACCTCGCTCTGCTAATCCTGTTACCAGTGGCTGCTGCC
AGTGGCGATAAGTCGTGTCTTACCGGGTTGGACTCAAGACGATAGTTACCGGATAAGGCGCAGCGGTCGG
GCTGAACGGGGGGTTCGTGCACACAGCCCAGCTTGGAGCGAACGACCTACACCGAACTGAGATACCTACA
GCGTGAGCTATGAGAAAGCGCCACGCTTCCCGAAGGGAGAAAGGCGGACAGGTATCCGGTAAGCGGCAGG
GTCGGAACAGGAGAGCGCACGAGGGAGCTTCCAGGGGGAAACGCCTGGTATCTTTATAGTCCTGTCGGGT
TTCGCCACCTCTGACTTGAGCGTCGATTTTTGTGATGCTCGTCAGGGGGGCGGAGCCTATGGAAAAACGC
CAGCAACGCGGCCTTTTTACGGTTCCTGGCCTTTTGCTGGCCTTTTGCTCACATGTTCTTTCCTGCGTTA
TCCCCTGATTCTGTGGATAACCGTATTACCGCCATGCAT
Features (pLannotate 1.2.2; 16 found; start..end, strand, type, name):
     61..364     +  enhancer       CMV enhancer: human cytomegalovirus immediate early enhancer
    365..568     +  promoter       CMV promoter: human cytomegalovirus (CMV) immediate early promoter
    591..634     +  misc_feature   MCS (fragment): multiple cloning site
    640..3687    +  CDS            SMG5: SMG5_HUMAN - Also known as EST1B, KIAA1089. Experimental evidence at protein level: Swiss-Prot protein existence level 1. Plays a role in nonsense-mediated mRNA decay. Does not have RNase activity by itself. Promotes dephosphorylation of UPF1. Together with SMG7 is thought to provide a link to the mRNA degradation machinery involving exonucleolytic pathways, and to serve as an adapter for UPF1 to protein phosphatase 2A (PP2A), thereby triggering UPF1 dephosphorylation. Necessary for TERT activity. From Homo sapiens (Human).
   3690..3722    +  misc_feature   MCS (fragment): multiple cloning site
   3730..4449    +  CDS            EYFP: enhanced YFP mammalian codon-optimized
   4466..4549    +  CDS            large T antigen (fragment): large T antigen from SV40 (simian virus 40)
   4572..4693    +  polyA_signal   SV40 poly(A) signal: SV40 polyadenylation signal
   4727..5155    -  rep_origin     f1 ori (sequence partly withheld): f1 bacteriophage origin of replication; arrow indicates direction of (+) strand synthesis
   5182..5286    +  promoter       AmpR promoter: bla
   5288..5645    +  promoter       SV40 promoter: SV40 enhancer and early promoter
   5680..6474    +  CDS            NeoR/KanR: aminoglycoside phosphotransferase from Tn5; aph(3')-II (or nptII); confers resistance to neomycin, kanamycin, and G418 (Geneticin®)
   6495..6647    +  CDS            ble (fragment): BLE_KLEPN - Experimental evidence at protein level: Swiss-Prot protein existence level 1. Binding protein with a strong affinity to the bleomycin family of antibiotics. Binds to CL990; an antimitotic-antibiotic compound. From Klebsiella pneumoniae.
   6706..6753    +  polyA_signal   HSV TK poly(A) signal: herpes simplex virus thymidine kinase polyadenylation signal (Cole and Stacy, 1985)
   6844..6860    -  polyA_signal   bGH poly(A) signal (fragment): bovine growth hormone polyadenylation signal
   7082..7670    +  rep_origin     ori: high-copy-number ColE1/pMB1/pBR322/pUC origin of replication
