[The description below was written by a language model from this plasmid's Addgene catalogue record and pLannotate feature annotations shown in this document.]
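Description:
pEYFP-N1-HsSmg5_H is a 7,784-nt mammalian expression plasmid for human SMG5 (also known as EST1B), a factor in nonsense-mediated mRNA decay. The catalogue entry lists the backbone as unknown, but the name and the annotated feature layout are consistent with an EYFP-N1-type vector. It is propagated in E. coli from a high-copy ColE1/pUC-type origin and selected with kanamycin. It also carries an f1 origin, which allows single-stranded DNA production. Selection rests on a single NeoR/KanR (Tn5 aminoglycoside phosphotransferase) gene placed behind tandem promoters. The bacterial bla promoter drives kanamycin resistance in E. coli, while the SV40 enhancer/early promoter can drive neomycin/G418 resistance in mammalian cells, with an HSV TK polyadenylation signal downstream. The short annotated fragments of ble, SV40 large T antigen and the bGH poly(A) signal appear to be partial matches to backbone sequence rather than functional elements.

The payload is driven by the human CMV immediate-early enhancer and promoter. The SMG5 coding sequence sits between remnants of the multiple cloning site and is followed, after a short linker region, by mammalian codon-optimised EYFP and an SV40 polyadenylation signal. This arrangement suggests a C-terminal EYFP fusion, although the record does not explicitly confirm the reading frame. The depositor notes three amino-acid substitutions relative to the NCBI reference (K85R, L327P and C362R) plus one silent change, which users should keep in mind when interpreting results. The stated purpose is simply mammalian expression of HsSmg5. A fluorescent fusion of this kind suits localisation studies of SMG5 in cultured cells, in keeping with the associated work on mRNA surveillance and decay.
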