Addgene plasmid #146474: pEYFP-N1-HsSmg5_H
Purpose: Mammalian Expression of HsSmg5
Depositing lab: Elisa Izaurralde. Publication: SMG7 acts as a molecular link between mRNA surveillance and mRNA decay. Unterholzner L, Izaurralde E. Mol Cell. 2004 Nov 19. 16(4):587-96. 10.1016/j.molcel.2004.10.013 PubMed 15546618.
Backbone
  Vector backbone: Unknown
  Vector type: Mammalian Expression
Growth in bacteria
  Bacterial resistance: Kanamycin, 50 μg/mL
  Growth temperature: 37°C
  Growth strain: DH5alpha
  Copy number: High Copy
Gene/Insert
  Gene/Insert name: HsSmg5
  Species: H. sapiens (human)
  Mutation: three non silent mutation A254G (K85R), T980C (L327P), T1084C (C362R) and one silent mutation, compared to the sequence given by NCBI: NM_015327.2
  Entrez Gene: SMG5 (a.k.a. EST1B, LPTS-RP1, LPTSRP1, SMG-5)
  Cloning method: Unknown
Terms and licenses: Academic/Nonprofit Terms; Industry Terms: Not Available to Industry
Depositor comments: Plasmids from this collection were made available to the research community and donated after the lab closed. Please note that the sequence provided by the depositing laboratory may be theoretical/predicted or based on Sanger sequencing results. There may be discrepancies between sequencing results obtained by Addgene and the depositor sequence. If an Addgene verified sequence is not available, please contact before placing your order to request that our lab fully sequence the plasmid.
How to cite: pEYFP-N1-HsSmg5_H was a gift from Elisa Izaurralde (Addgene plasmid # 146474 ; http://n2t.net/addgene:146474 ; RRID:Addgene_146474)
